Addgene plasmid #121045: 3XFlag-TMCC1
Purpose: Expresses human TMCC1 in mammalian cells
Depositing lab: Gia Voeltz. Depositing organization: University of Colorado, Boulder. Publication: A Novel Class of ER Membrane Proteins Regulates ER-Associated Endosome Fission. Hoyer MJ, Chitwood PJ, Ebmeier CC, Striepen JF, Qi RZ, Old WM, Voeltz GK. Cell. 2018 Sep 20;175(1):254-265.e14. doi: 10.1016/j.cell.2018.08.030. Epub 2018 Sep 13. PubMed 30220460.
Backbone
  Vector backbone: pAcGFP1-C1
  Backbone manufacturer: Clontech
  Backbone size w/o insert (bp): 4700
  Total vector size (bp): 5993
  Modifications to backbone: 3xFlag tag was amplified and inserted into the NheI and XhoI sites in order to replace the GFP.
  Vector type: Mammalian Expression
  Selectable markers: Neomycin (select with G418)
Growth in bacteria
  Bacterial resistance: Kanamycin, 50 μg/mL
  Growth temperature: 37°C
  Growth strain: DH5alpha
  Copy number: Unknown
Gene/Insert
  Gene/Insert name: Trans membrane and coiled coil domain containing protein 1 (alt names: TMCC1; KIAA0779)
  Species: H. sapiens (human)
  Insert size (bp): 1962
  GenBank ID: NM_001349265.1
  Entrez Gene: TMCC1
  Promoter: CMV
  Tag / fusion protein: 3x-Flag (N terminal on backbone)
  Cloning method: Restriction Enzyme; 5′ cloning site Xho1 (not destroyed); 3′ cloning site Kpn1 (not destroyed)
  Sequencing primers: 5′ NA; 3′ TCT AGG GGA TGA AAA GAA CCG TTC CAC ATA GC
Terms and licenses: Academic/Nonprofit Terms; Industry Terms: Not Available to Industry
How to cite: 3XFlag-TMCC1 was a gift from Gia Voeltz (Addgene plasmid # 121045 ; http://n2t.net/addgene:121045 ; RRID:Addgene_121045)
