[The description below was written by a language model from this plasmid's Addgene catalogue record and pLannotate feature annotations shown in this document.]
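Description:
3XFlag-TMCC1 is a mammalian expression plasmid built on the Clontech pAcGFP1-C1 backbone, in which the GFP coding sequence was removed and replaced with a 3xFLAG epitope tag inserted between the NheI and XhoI sites. Human TMCC1 (transmembrane and coiled-coil domain containing protein 1, also known as KIAA0779) was then cloned downstream between XhoI and KpnI, both of which remain intact, so that the protein is produced with an N-terminal 3xFLAG tag. The annotated tag includes an enterokinase cleavage site. Transcription is driven by the human cytomegalovirus immediate early enhancer and promoter, which span the numbering origin of the circular sequence, and is terminated by the SV40 polyadenylation signal that follows a remnant of the multiple cloning site. The full sequenced plasmid is 5,993 bp.

The plasmid replicates in E. coli from a high-copy ColE1/pUC-type origin and also carries an f1 phage origin for single-stranded DNA production. A single NeoR/KanR (Tn5 aminoglycoside phosphotransferase) gene serves both hosts: the bacterial bla-type promoter allows kanamycin selection in bacteria, while the adjacent SV40 enhancer/early promoter, together with the HSV TK polyadenylation signal, allows G418 selection of stably transfected mammalian cells. The short large T antigen, ble and bGH poly(A) fragments in the feature table appear to be partial backbone matches rather than functional elements.

The stated purpose is expression of human TMCC1 in mammalian cells. The FLAG tag permits antibody-based detection or immunoprecipitation of the protein without a bulky fluorescent fusion. The associated publication concerns ER membrane proteins that regulate ER-associated endosome fission.
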