Features (pLannotate 1.2.2; 15 found; start..end, strand, type, name):
      1..204     +  promoter       CMV promoter: human cytomegalovirus (CMV) immediate early promoter
    236..301     +  CDS            3xFLAG: three tandem FLAG® epitope tags, followed by an enterokinase cleavage site
    317..2272    +  CDS            TMCC1: TMCC1_HUMAN - Also known as KIAA0779 From Homo sapiens (Human).
   2273..2298    +  misc_feature   MCS (fragment): multiple cloning site
   2310..2394    +  CDS            large T antigen (fragment): large T antigen from SV40 (simian virus 40)
   2417..2538    +  polyA_signal   SV40 poly(A) signal: SV40 polyadenylation signal
   2572..3000    -  rep_origin     f1 ori (sequence partly withheld): f1 bacteriophage origin of replication; arrow indicates direction of (+) strand synthesis
   3027..3131    +  promoter       AmpR promoter: bla
   3133..3490    +  promoter       SV40 promoter: SV40 enhancer and early promoter
   3525..4319    +  CDS            NeoR/KanR: aminoglycoside phosphotransferase from Tn5; aph(3')-II (or nptII); confers resistance to neomycin, kanamycin, and G418 (Geneticin®)
   4340..4492    +  CDS            ble (fragment): BLE_KLEPN - Experimental evidence at protein level: Swiss-Prot protein existence level 1. Binding protein with a strong affinity to the bleomycin family of antibiotics. Binds to CL990; an antimitotic-antibiotic compound. From Klebsiella pneumoniae.
   4551..4598    +  polyA_signal   HSV TK poly(A) signal: herpes simplex virus thymidine kinase polyadenylation signal (Cole and Stacy, 1985)
   4689..4705    -  polyA_signal   bGH poly(A) signal (fragment): bovine growth hormone polyadenylation signal
   4927..5515    +  rep_origin     ori: high-copy-number ColE1/pMB1/pBR322/pUC origin of replication
   5690..5993    +  enhancer       CMV enhancer: human cytomegalovirus immediate early enhancer
>Addgene plasmid #121045 | 3XFlag-TMCC1 | addgene full sequence | sequence record 235377 | Addgene NGS Result
GTGATGCGGTTTTGGCAGTACATCAATGGGCGTGGATAGCGGTTTGACTCACGGGGATTTCCAAGTCTCC
ACCCCATTGACGTCAATGGGAGTTTGTTTTGGCACCAAAATCAACGGGACTTTCCAAAATGTCGTAACAA
CTCCGCCCCATTGACGCAAATGGGCGGTAGGCGTGTACGGTGGGAGGTCTATATAAGCAGAGCTGGTTTA
GTGAACCGTCAGATCCGCTAGCATGGACTACAAAGACCATGACGGTGATTATAAAGATCATGACATCGAC
TACAAGGATGACGATGACAAGAAAGCTTCTCGAGCTGAGCCTTCGGGCAGTGAACAGTTATTTGAGGACC
CTGATCCTGGAGGCAAATCCCAAGATGCAGAGGCCAGAAAGCAGACAGAATCAGAACAAAAATTGTCTAA
AATGACCCACAATGCTTTGGAGAACATTAACGTGATTGGCCAAGGCTTGAAGCATCTCTTCCAGCACCAG
CGCAGGAGGTCATCAGTGTCTCCACATGATGTGCAGCAAATTCAGGCAGATCCAGAACCTGAAATGGATC
TGGAAAGCCAGAACGCATGTGCTGAGATTGATGGTGTCCCCACCCACCCCACAGCTCTGAATCGTGTCCT
GCAGCAGATTCGAGTGCCACCCAAGATGAAGAGAGGGACAAGCTTGCATAGTAGGCGGGGCAAGCCAGAG
GCCCCAAAGGGAAGTCCCCAAATCAACAGGAAGTCTGGTCAGGAGATGACAGCTGTTATGCAGTCAGGCC
GACCCAGGTCTTCATCCACAACTGATGCACCTACCAGCTCTGCTATGATGGAAATAGCTTGTGCTGCTGC
TGCTGCTGCTGCTGCATGTCTACCAGGAGAGGAGGGAACTGCGGAGCGGATCGAACGGTTGGAAGTAAGC
AGCCTTGCCCAAACATCCAGTGCAGTGGCCTCCAGTACCGATGGCAGCATCCACACAGACTCTGTGGATG
GAACACCAGACCCTCAGCGCACAAAGGCTGCCATTGCTCACCTGCAGCAGAAGATCCTGAAGCTCACAGA
ACAAATCAAGATTGCACAAACAGCCCGGGACGACAACGTTGCTGAATACTTGAAGCTTGCCAACAGTGCA
GACAAACAGCAGGCTGCCCGCATCAAGCAAGTCTTTGAGAAGAAGAACCAGAAATCTGCCCAAACTATCC
TCCAGCTGCAAAAGAAACTTGAGCACTACCACAGGAAGCTCAGAGAGGTAGAGCAGAATGGGATCCCCCG
GCAGCCAAAGGATGTCTTCAGGGACATGCACCAGGGTCTGAAGGATGTAGGAGCAAAGGTGACTGGCTTC
AGTGAAGGTGTGGTGGATAGTGTCAAAGGTGGGTTTTCCAGCTTCTCCCAGGCCACCCATTCAGCAGCAG
GCGCTGTAGTCTCAAAGCCCAGAGAGATTGCCTCACTCATTCGGAACAAATTTGGCAGTGCAGACAACAT
CCCCAACCTGAAGGACTCTTTAGAGGAAGGGCAAGTGGATGATGCGGGGAAGGCTTTGGGAGTGATTTCA
AACTTTCAGTCTAGCCCAAAATATGGTAGTGAAGAAGATTGTTCTAGTGCCACTTCAGGCTCAGTGGGAG
CCAACAGCACCACAGGGGGCATCGCTGTAGGAGCATCCAGCTCCAAAACAAACACCCTGGACATGCAGAG
CTCAGGATTTGATGCACTACTACATGAGATCCAGGAGATCCGGGAAACCCAGGCCAGACTAGAGGAATCC
TTTGAGACTCTCAAGGAACATTATCAGAGGGACTATTCCTTAATAATGCAGACCTTACAGGAGGAGCGAT
ATAGATGTGAACGATTGGAAGAACAGCTAAATGACCTAACAGAGCTCCACCAGAATGAAATCTTGAACTT
GAAGCAGGAACTGGCAAGCATGGAAGAAAAAATCGCGTATCAGTCCTATGAACGGGCCCGGGACATCCAG
GAGGCCCTGGAGGCATGCCAGACGCGCATCTCCAAGATGGAGCTGCAGCAGCAGCAGCAGCAGGTGGTGC
AGCTAGAAGGGCTGGAGAATGCCACTGCCCGGAACCTTCTGGGCAAACTCATCAACATCCTCCTGGCTGT
CATGGCAGTCCTTTTGGTCTTTGTCTCCACTGTAGCCAACTGTGTGGTCCCCCTCATGAAGACTCGCAAC
AGGACGTTCAGCACTTTATTCCTTGTGGTTTTTATTGCCTTTCTCTGGAAGCACTGGGACGCCCTCTTCA
GCTATGTGGAACGGTTCTTTTCATCCCCTAGAGGTACCGCGGGCCCGGGATCCACCGGATCTAGATAACT
GATCATAATCAGCCATACCACATTTGTAGAGGTTTTACTTGCTTTAAAAAACCTCCCACACCTCCCCCTG
AACCTGAAACATAAAATGAATGCAATTGTTGTTGTTAACTTGTTTATTGCAGCTTATAATGGTTACAAAT
AAAGCAATAGCATCACAAATTTCACAAATAAAGCATTTTTTTCACTGCATTCTAGTTGTGGTTTGTCCAA
ACTCATCAATGTATCTTAACGCGTAAATTGTAAGCGTTAATATTTTGTTAAAATTCGCGTTAAATTTTTG
TTAAATCAGCTCATTTTTTAACCAATAGGCCGAAATCGGCAAAATCCCTTATAAATCAAAAGAATAGACC
GAGATAGGGT
[37 nt withheld, positions 2671-2707]
AAAGAACGTGGACTCCAACGTCAAAGG
[49 nt withheld, positions 2735-2783]
T
[91 nt withheld, positions 2785-2875]
G
[124 nt withheld, positions 2877-3000]
CAGGTGGCACTTTTCGGGGAAATGTGCGCGGAACCCCTATTTGTTTATTTTTCTAAATACATTCAAATAT
GTATCCGCTCATGAGACAATAACCCTGATAAATGCTTCAATAATATTGAAAAAGGAAGAGTCCTGAGGCG
GAAAGAACCAGCTGTGGAATGTGTGTCAGTTAGGGTGTGGAAAGTCCCCAGGCTCCCCAGCAGGCAGAAG
TATGCAAAGCATGCATCTCAATTAGTCAGCAACCAGGTGTGGAAAGTCCCCAGGCTCCCCAGCAGGCAGA
AGTATGCAAAGCATGCATCTCAATTAGTCAGCAACCATAGTCCCGCCCCTAACTCCGCCCATCCCGCCCC
TAACTCCGCCCAGTTCCGCCCATTCTCCGCCCCATGGCTGACTAATTTTTTTTATTTATGCAGAGGCCGA
GGCCGCCTCGGCCTCTGAGCTATTCCAGAAGTAGTGAGGAGGCTTTTTTGGAGGCCTAGGCTTTTGCAAA
GATCGATCAAGAGACAGGATGAGGATCGTTTCGCATGATTGAACAAGATGGATTGCACGCAGGTTCTCCG
GCCGCTTGGGTGGAGAGGCTATTCGGCTATGACTGGGCACAACAGACAATCGGCTGCTCTGATGCCGCCG
TGTTCCGGCTGTCAGCGCAGGGGCGCCCGGTTCTTTTTGTCAAGACCGACCTGTCCGGTGCCCTGAATGA
ACTGCAAGACGAGGCAGCGCGGCTATCGTGGCTGGCCACGACGGGCGTTCCTTGCGCAGCTGTGCTCGAC
GTTGTCACTGAAGCGGGAAGGGACTGGCTGCTATTGGGCGAAGTGCCGGGGCAGGATCTCCTGTCATCTC
ACCTTGCTCCTGCCGAGAAAGTATCCATCATGGCTGATGCAATGCGGCGGCTGCATACGCTTGATCCGGC
TACCTGCCCATTCGACCACCAAGCGAAACATCGCATCGAGCGAGCACGTACTCGGATGGAAGCCGGTCTT
GTCGATCAGGATGATCTGGACGAAGAGCATCAGGGGCTCGCGCCAGCCGAACTGTTCGCCAGGCTCAAGG
CGAGCATGCCCGACGGCGAGGATCTCGTCGTGACCCATGGCGATGCCTGCTTGCCGAATATCATGGTGGA
AAATGGCCGCTTTTCTGGATTCATCGACTGTGGCCGGCTGGGTGTGGCGGACCGCTATCAGGACATAGCG
TTGGCTACCCGTGATATTGCTGAAGAGCTTGGCGGCGAATGGGCTGACCGCTTCCTCGTGCTTTACGGTA
TCGCCGCTCCCGATTCGCAGCGCATCGCCTTCTATCGCCTTCTTGACGAGTTCTTCTGAGCGGGACTCTG
GGGTTCGAAATGACCGACCAAGCGACGCCCAACCTGCCATCACGAGATTTCGATTCCACCGCCGCCTTCT
ATGAAAGGTTGGGCTTCGGAATCGTTTTCCGGGACGCCGGCTGGATGATCCTCCAGCGCGGGGATCTCAT
GCTGGAGTTCTTCGCCCACCCTAGGGGGAGGCTAACTGAAACACGGAAGGAGACAATACCGGAAGGAACC
CGCGCTATGACGGCAATAAAAAGACAGAATAAAACGCACGGTGTTGGGTCGTTTGTTCATAAACGCGGGG
TTCGGTCCCAGGGCTGGCACTCTGTCGATACCCCACCGAGACCCCATTGGGGCCAATACGCCCGCGTTTC
TTCCTTTTCCCCACCCCACCCCCCAAGTTCGGGTGAAGGCCCAGGGCTCGCAGCCAACGTCGGGGCGGCA
GGCCCTGCCATAGCCTCAGGTTACTCATATATACTTTAGATTGATTTAAAACTTCATTTTTAATTTAAAA
GGATCTAGGTGAAGATCCTTTTTGATAATCTCATGACCAAAATCCCTTAACGTGAGTTTTCGTTCCACTG
AGCGTCAGACCCCGTAGAAAAGATCAAAGGATCTTCTTGAGATCCTTTTTTTCTGCGCGTAATCTGCTGC
TTGCAAACAAAAAAACCACCGCTACCAGCGGTGGTTTGTTTGCCGGATCAAGAGCTACCAACTCTTTTTC
CGAAGGTAACTGGCTTCAGCAGAGCGCAGATACCAAATACTGTTCTTCTAGTGTAGCCGTAGTTAGGCCA
CCACTTCAAGAACTCTGTAGCACCGCCTACATACCTCGCTCTGCTAATCCTGTTACCAGTGGCTGCTGCC
AGTGGCGATAAGTCGTGTCTTACCGGGTTGGACTCAAGACGATAGTTACCGGATAAGGCGCAGCGGTCGG
GCTGAACGGGGGGTTCGTGCACACAGCCCAGCTTGGAGCGAACGACCTACACCGAACTGAGATACCTACA
GCGTGAGCTATGAGAAAGCGCCACGCTTCCCGAAGGGAGAAAGGCGGACAGGTATCCGGTAAGCGGCAGG
GTCGGAACAGGAGAGCGCACGAGGGAGCTTCCAGGGGGAAACGCCTGGTATCTTTATAGTCCTGTCGGGT
TTCGCCACCTCTGACTTGAGCGTCGATTTTTGTGATGCTCGTCAGGGGGGCGGAGCCTATGGAAAAACGC
CAGCAACGCGGCCTTTTTACGGTTCCTGGCCTTTTGCTGGCCTTTTGCTCACATGTTCTTTCCTGCGTTA
TCCCCTGATTCTGTGGATAACCGTATTACCGCCATGCATTAGTTATTAATAGTAATCAATTACGGGGTCA
TTAGTTCATAGCCCATATATGGAGTTCCGCGTTACATAACTTACGGTAAATGGCCCGCCTGGCTGACCGC
CCAACGACCCCCGCCCATTGACGTCAATAATGACGTATGTTCCCATAGTAACGCCAATAGGGACTTTCCA
TTGACGTCAATGGGTGGAGTATTTACGGTAAACTGCCCACTTGGCAGTACATCAAGTGTATCATATGCCA
AGTACGCCCCCTATTGACGTCAATGACGGTAAATGGCCCGCCTGGCATTATGCCCAGTACATGACCTTAT
GGGACTTTCCTACTTGGCAGTACATCTACGTATTAGTCATCGCTATTACCATG
